Addgene plasmid #61805: pMU102
Purpose: (Empty Backbone) Cloning and expression vector for Clostridium thermocellum
Depositing lab: Lee Lynd. Depositing organization: Dartmouth College and Medical School. Publication: Computational design and characterization of a temperature-sensitive plasmid replicon for gram positive thermophiles. Olson DG, Lynd LR. J Biol Eng. 2012 May 11;6(1):5. doi: 10.1186/1754-1611-6-5. PubMed 22578246.
Backbone
  Vector backbone: pNW33N
  Backbone manufacturer: Bacillus Genetic Stock Center
  Backbone size (bp): 4217
  Modifications to backbone: Deleted repeat region
  Vector type: Bacterial Expression, Synthetic Biology
Growth in bacteria
  Bacterial resistance: Chloramphenicol, 25 μg/mL
  Growth temperature: 37°C
  Growth strain: Top10
  Copy number: High Copy
Gene/Insert
  Cloning method: Unknown
Terms and licenses: Academic/Nonprofit Terms; Industry Terms: Not Available to Industry
How to cite: pMU102 was a gift from Lee Lynd (Addgene plasmid # 61805 ; http://n2t.net/addgene:61805 ; RRID:Addgene_61805)
