[The description below was written by a language model from this plasmid's Addgene catalogue record and pLannotate feature annotations shown in this document.]
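Description:
pMU102 is an empty-backbone shuttle vector intended for cloning and gene expression in the thermophilic Gram-positive bacterium Clostridium thermocellum. It is derived from pNW33N, and the record notes that a repeat region was deleted. This is consistent with the deposited sequence of 3,568 nt being shorter than the 4,217 bp listed for the parental backbone. No insert is carried, and the cloning method is not stated.

The plasmid combines two replication systems. A high-copy ColE1/pUC-type origin supports propagation in E. coli, while a repB gene, encoding a replication initiator protein annotated by similarity to that of an Enterococcus faecalis plasmid, provides the Gram-positive replicon expected to maintain the plasmid in the thermophilic host. A short fragment of the pre/mob gene lies upstream of repB and appears to be a remnant of the ancestral Gram-positive plasmid rather than a functional mobilisation gene. Selection relies on a single marker, a Staphylococcus aureus-type chloramphenicol acetyltransferase (cat) gene, which the record lists as the resistance used in E. coli.

For cloning, the vector carries a pUC18/19-style multiple cloning site placed downstream of a CAP binding site, lac promoter and lac operator. The small lacI and β-lactamase fragments flagged in the annotation are only a few dozen bases long and are most likely leftover junction sequences. No dedicated C. thermocellum promoter is annotated, so expression in that host would presumably depend on regulatory sequences supplied with the insert. The associated publication concerns the design of a temperature-sensitive replicon for Gram-positive thermophiles, but the record does not say what role pMU102 played in that work.
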