Features (pLannotate 1.2.2; 11 found; start..end, strand, type, name):
      1..589     +  rep_origin     ori: high-copy-number ColE1/pMB1/pBR322/pUC origin of replication
    772..825     +  CDS            lacI (fragment): lac repressor; lacI; The lac repressor binds to the lac operator to inhibit transcription in E. coli. This inhibition can be relieved by adding lactose or isopropyl-β-D-thiogalactopyranoside (IPTG).
    826..945     +  CDS            pre (fragment): PRE_STRAG - Also known as mob. Experimental evidence at protein level: Swiss-Prot protein existence level 1. The interaction of the RSA site and the PRE protein may not only serves a function in plasmid maintenance, but may also contributes to the distribution of small antibiotic resistance plasmids among Gram- positive bacteria. From Streptococcus agalactiae.
   1281..2285    +  CDS            repB: RepB replication protein; repB; from Enterococcus faecalis plasmid pAMα1 AAN03827.1 22652809.0
   2392..3039    +  CDS            cat: CAT1_STAAU - Experimental evidence at transcript level: Swiss-Prot protein existence level 2. This enzyme is an effector of chloramphenicol resistance in bacteria. From Staphylococcus aureus.
   3120..3159    +  CDS            lacI (fragment): lac repressor; lacI; The lac repressor binds to the lac operator to inhibit transcription in E. coli. This inhibition can be relieved by adding lactose or isopropyl-β-D-thiogalactopyranoside (IPTG).
   3172..3193    +  protein_bind   CAP binding site: CAP binding activates transcription in the presence of cAMP. E. coli catabolite activator protein
   3208..3238    +  promoter       lac promoter: promoter for the E. coli lac operon
   3246..3262    +  protein_bind   lac operator: The lac repressor binds to the lac operator to inhibit transcription in E. coli. This inhibition can be relieved by adding lactose or isopropyl-β-D-thiogalactopyranoside (IPTG). lac repressor encoded by lacI
   3299..3354    -  misc_feature   MCS: pUC18/19 multiple cloning site
   3355..3397    +  CDS            bla(M) (fragment): β-lactamase lacking the signal sequence; bla(M); allows cytosolic expression of β-lactamase
>Addgene plasmid #61805 | pMU102 | depositor full sequence | sequence record 100798 | pMU102 sequence 3568 bps
TTGAGATCCTTTTTTTCTGCGCGTAATCTGCTGCTTGCAAACAAAAAAACCACCGCTACCAGCGGTGGTT
TGTTTGCCGGATCAAGAGCTACCAACTCTTTTTCCGAAGGTAACTGGCTTCAGCAGAGCGCAGATACCAA
ATACTGTTCTTCTAGTGTAGCCGTAGTTAGGCCACCACTTCAAGAACTCTGTAGCACCGCCTACATACCT
CGCTCTGCTAATCCTGTTACCAGTGGCTGCTGCCAGTGGCGATAAGTCGTGTCTTACCGGGTTGGACTCA
AGACGATAGTTACCGGATAAGGCGCAGCGGTCGGGCTGAACGGGGGGTTCGTGCACACAGCCCAGCTTGG
AGCGAACGACCTACACCGAACTGAGATACCTACAGCGTGAGCTATGAGAAAGCGCCACGCTTCCCGAAGG
GAGAAAGGCGGACAGGTATCCGGTAAGCGGCAGGGTCGGAACAGGAGAGCGCACGAGGGAGCTTCCAGGG
GGAAACGCCTGGTATCTTTATAGTCCTGTCGGGTTTCGCCACCTCTGACTTGAGCGTCGATTTTTGTGAT
GCTCGTCAGGGGGGCGGAGCCTATGGAAAAACGCCAGCAACGCGGCCTTTTTACGGTTCCTGGCCTTTTG
CTGGCCTTTTGCTCACATGTTCTTTCCTGCGTTATCCCCTGATTCTGTGGATAACCGTATTACCGCCTTT
GAGTGAGCTGATACCGCTCGCCGCAGCCGAACGACCGAGCGCAGCGAGTCAGTGAGCGAGGAAGCGGAAG
AGCGCCCAATACGCAAACCGCCTCTCCCCGCGCGTTGGCCGATTCATTAATGCAGTATGGGAAACAAAAT
ATTGCGTATGCGACTGTTCACATGGACGAGAAAACCCCTCACATGCATTTAGGAGTTGTTCCTATGCGCC
TAGAGGGCTTTTCGTGCGTCAGCATGAGCGATCGGAAGAAAAGAAGAATACTTTTTCGCTTCAAGATGTT
TTGCAGCGTGATCGAGAACTTCGTGAGCAAAGAAAAGCAAAGAGGAAAAAATCGCATGATTTGGAGCGAT
AAGAAAAAGCACTCGAATGAGTGCTTTTTTTGCGTTTTGAGCGTAGCGAAAAACGAGTTCTTTCTATTCT
TGATACATATAGAAATAACGTCATTTTTATTTTAGTTGCTGAAAGGTGCGTTGAAGTGTTGGTATGTATG
TGTTTTAAAGTATTGAAAACCCTTAAAATTGGTTGCACAGAAAAACCCCATCTGTTAAAGTTATAAGTGA
CCAAACAAATAACTAAATAGATGGGGGTTTCTTTTAATATTATGTGTCCTAATAGTAGCATTTATTCAGA
TGAAAAATCAAGGGTTTTAGTGGACAAGACAAAAAGTGGAAAAGTGAGACCATGGAGAGAAAAGAAAATC
GCTAATGTTGATTACTTTGAACTTCTGCATATTCTTGAATTTAAAAAGGCTGAAAGAGTAAAAGATTGTG
CTGAAATATTAGAGTATAAACAAAATCGTGAAACAGGCGAAAGAAAGTTGTATCGAGTGTGGTTTTGTAA
ATCCAGGCTTTGTCCAATGTGCAACTGGAGGAGAGCAATGAAACATGGCATTCAGTCACAAAAGGTTGTT
GCTGAAGTTATTAAACAAAAGCCAACAGTTCGTTGGTTGTTTCTCACATTAACAGTTAAAAATGTTTATG
ATGGCGAAGAATTAAATAAGAGTTTGTCAGATATGGCTCAAGGATTTCGCCGAATGATGCAATATAAAAA
AATTAATAAAAATCTTGTTGGTTTTATGCGTGCAACGGAAGTGACAATAAATAATAAAGATAATTCTTAT
AATCAGCACATGCATGTATTGGTATGTGTGGAACCAACTTATTTTAAGAATACAGAAAACTACGTGAATC
AAAAACAATGGATTCAATTTTGGAAAAAGGCAATGAAATTAGACTATGATCCAAATGTAAAAGTTCAAAT
GATTCGACCGAAAAATAAATATAAATCGGATATACAATCGGCAATTGACGAAACTGCAAAATATCCTGTA
AAGGATACGGATTTTATGACCGATGATGAAGAAAAGAATTTGAAACGTTTGTCTGATTTGGAGGAAGGTT
TACACCGTAAAAGGTTAATCTCCTATGGTGGTTTGTTAAAAGAAATACATAAAAAATTAAACCTTGATGA
CACAGAAGAAGGCGATTTGATTCATACAGATGATGACGAAAAAGCCGATGAAGATGGATTTTCTATTATT
GCAATGTGGAATTGGGAACGGAAAAATTATTTTATTAAAGAGTAGTTCAACAAACGGGATTGACTTTTAA
AAAAGGATTGATTCTAATGAAGAAAGCAGACAAGTAAGCCTCCTAAATTCACTTTAGATAAAAATTTAGG
AGGCATATCAAATGAACTTTAATAAAATTGATTTAGACAATTGGAAGAGAAAAGAGATATTTAATCATTA
TTTGAACCAACAAACGACTTTTAGTATAACCACAGAAATTGATATTAGTGTTTTATACCGAAACATAAAA
CAAGAAGGATATAAATTTTACCCTGCATTTATTTTCTTAGTGACAAGGGTGATAAACTCAAATACAGCTT
TTAGAACTGGTTACAATAGCGACGGAGAGTTAGGTTATTGGGATAAGTTAGAGCCACTTTATACAATTTT
TGATGGTGTATCTAAAACATTCTCTGGTATTTGGACTCCTGTAAAGAATGACTTCAAAGAGTTTTATGAT
TTATACCTTTCTGATGTAGAGAAATATAATGGTTCGGGGAAATTGTTTCCCAAAACACCTATACCTGAAA
ATGCTTTTTCTCTTTCTATTATTCCATGGACTTCATTTACTGGGTTTAACTTAAATATCAATAATAATAG
TAATTACCTTCTACCCATTATTACAGCAGGAAAATTCATTAATAAAGGTAATTCAATATATTTACCGCTA
TCTTTACAGGTACATCATTCTGTTTGTGATGGTTATCATGCAGGATTGTTTATGAACTCTATTCAGGAAT
TGTCAGATAGGCCTAATGACTGGCTTTTATAATATGAGATAATGCCGACTGTACTTTTTACAGTCGGTTT
TCTAATGTCACTAGGGCTCGCCTTTGGGAAGTTTGAAGGGCTGGCACGACAGGTTTCCCGACTGGAAAGC
GGGCAGTGAGCGCAACGCAATTAATGTGAGTTAGCTCACTCATTAGGCACCCCAGGCTTTACACTTTATG
CTTCCGGCTCGTATGTTGTGTGGAATTGTGAGCGGATAACAATTTCACACAGGAAACAGCTATGACCATG
ATTACGCCAAGCTTGCATGCCTGCAGGTCGACTCTAGAGGATCCCCGGGTACCGAGCTCGAATTGACAGA
TCGCTGAGATAGGTGCCTCACTGATTAAGCATTGGTAACTGTCAGACCAAGTTTACTCATATATACTTTA
GATTGATTTAAAACTTCATTTTTAATTTAAAAGGATCTAGGTGAAGATCCTTTTTGATAATCTCATGACC
AAAATCCCTTAACGTGAGTTTTCGTTCCACTGAGCGTCAGACCCCGTAGAAAAGATCAAAGGATCTTC
