>Addgene plasmid #61805 | pMU102 | addgene partial sequence | sequence record 108350 | pUC-4 5'-CAGTGAGCGAGGAAGCGGAAGAGCGCCCAA-3'
GCAAACCGCCTCTCCCCGCGCGTTGGCCGATTCATTAATGCAGTATGGGAAACAAAATATTGCGTATGCG
ACTGTTCACATGGACGAGAAAACCCCTCACATGCATTTAGGAGTTGTTCCTATGCGCCTAGAGGGCTTTT
CGTGCGTCAGCATGAGCGATCGGAAGAAAAGAAGAATACTTTTTCGCTTCAAGATGTTTTGCAGCGTGAT
CGAGAACTTCGTGAGCAAAGAAAAGCAAAGAGGAAAAAATCGCATGATTTGGAGCGATAAGAAAAAGCAC
TCGAATGAGTGCTTTTTTTGCGTTTTGAGCGTAGCGAAAAACGAGTTCTTTCTATTCTTGATACATATAG
AAATAACGTCATTTTTATTTTAGTTGCTGAAAGGTGCGTTGAAGTGTTGGTATGTATGTGTTTTAAAGTA
TTGAAAACCCTTAAAATTGGTTGCACAGAAAAACCCCATCTGTTAAAGTTATAAGTGACCAAACAAATAA
CTAAATAGATGGGGGTTTCTTTTAATATTATGTGTCCTAATAGTAGCATTTATTCAGATGAAAAATCAAG
GGTTTTAGTGGACAAGACAAAAAGTGGAAAAGTGAGACCATGGAGAGAAAAGAAAATCGCTAATGTTGAT
TACTTTGAACTTCTGCATATTCTTGAATTTAAAAAGGCTGAAAGAGTAAAAGATTGTGCTGAAATATTAG
AGTATAAACAAAATCGTGAAACAGGCGAAAGAAAGTTGTATCGAGTGTGGTTTTGTAAATCCAGGCTTTG
TCCAATGTGCAACTGGAGGAGAGCAATGAAACATGGCATTCAGTCACAAAAGGTTGTTGCTGAAGTTATT
AAACAAAAGCCAACAGTTCGTTGGTTGTTTCTCACATTAACAGTTAAAAATGTTTATGATGGCGA
