>Addgene plasmid #61805 | pMU102 | addgene partial sequence | sequence record 108354 | pBR322ori-3 5'-tttgtttgcaagcagcagat-3'
GGATCTCAAGAAGATCCTTTGATCTTTTCTACGGGGTCTGACGCTCAGTGGAACGAAAACTCACGTTAAG
GGATTTTGGTCATGAGATTATCAAAAAGGATCTTCACCTAGATCCTTTTAAATTAAAAATGAAGTTTTAA
ATCAATCTAAAGTATATATGAGTAAACTTGGTCTGACAGTTACCAATGCTTAATCAGTGAGGCACCTATC
TCAGCGATCTGTCAATTCGAGCTCGGTACCCGGGGATCCTCTAGAGTCGACCTGCAGGCATGCAAGCTTG
GCGTAATCATGGTCATAGCTGTTTCCTGTGTGAAATTGTTATCCGCTCACAATTCCACACAACATACGAG
CCGGAAGCATAAAGTGTAAAGCCTGGGGTGCCTAATGAGTGAGCTAACTCACATTAATTGCGTTGCGCTC
ACTGCCCGCTTTCCAGTCGGGAAACCTGTCGTGCCAGCCCTTCAAACTTCCCAAAGGCGAGCCCTAGTGA
CATTAGAAAACCGACTGTAAAAAGTACAGTCGGCATTATCTCATATTATAAAAGCCAGTCATTAGGCCTA
TCTGACAATTCCTGAATAGAGTTCATAAACAATCCTGCATGATAACCATCACAAACAGAATGATGTACCT
GTAAAGATAGCGGTAAATATATTGAATTACCTTTATTAATGAATTTTCCTGCTGTAATAATGGGTAGAAG
GTAATTACTATTATTATTGATATTTAAGTTAAACCCAGTAAATGAAGTCCATGGAATAATAGAAAGAGAA
AAAGCATTTTCAGGTATAGGTGTTTTGGGAAACAATTTCCCCGAACCATTATATTTCTCTACATCAGAAA
GGTATAAATCATAAAACTCTTTGAAGTCATTCTTTACAGGAGTCCAAATACCAGAGAATGTTTTAGATAC
ACCATCAAAAATTGTATAAAGTGGCTCTAACTTATCCCAATAACCTAACTCTCCGTCGCTAT
